Addgene plasmid #184714: pPBpuro-hM3D-P2Av3-mCherryNLS
Purpose: Gq DREADD
Depositing lab: Michiyuki Matsuda. Depositing organization: Kyoto University, Graduate School of Biostudies. Publication: Calcium transients trigger switch-like discharge of prostaglandin E(2) in an extracellular signal-regulated kinase-dependent manner. Watabe T, Yamahira S, Takakura K, Thumkeo D, Narumiya S, Matsuda M, Terai K. eLife. 2024 Jan 26;12:RP86727. doi: 10.7554/eLife.86727. PubMed 38276879.
Backbone
  Vector backbone: pPBpuro
  Backbone size w/o insert (bp): 5400
  Total vector size (bp): 9000
  Vector type: Mammalian Expression
  Selectable markers: Puromycin
Growth in bacteria
  Bacterial resistance: Ampicillin, 100 μg/mL
  Growth temperature: 37°C
  Growth strain: DH5alpha
  Copy number: Unknown
Gene/Insert
  Gene/Insert name: hM3D (alt name: Gq DREADD)
  Species: Synthetic
  Insert size (bp): 1800
Terms and licenses: Academic/Nonprofit Terms; Industry Terms: Not Available to Industry
How to cite: pPBpuro-hM3D-P2Av3-mCherryNLS was a gift from Michiyuki Matsuda (Addgene plasmid # 184714 ; http://n2t.net/addgene:184714 ; RRID:Addgene_184714)
