[The description below was written by a language model from this plasmid's Addgene catalogue record and pLannotate feature annotations shown in this document.]
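Description:
pPBpuro-hM3D-P2Av3-mCherryNLS is a mammalian expression plasmid built on the pPBpuro backbone that delivers the Gq-coupled DREADD hM3D together with a red nuclear marker and a puromycin selection gene. It is maintained in E. coli through a high-copy ColE1/pUC-type origin and an ampicillin resistance gene (β-lactamase with its own promoter), and it also carries an f1 phage origin and remnants of a lacZα/lac promoter cloning region. The "PB" in the backbone name suggests a piggyBac transposon design for stable genomic integration, but no transposon terminal repeats appear in the feature table, so the record does not confirm this.

The expression unit is driven by a CAG-type promoter, made up of the CMV enhancer, the chicken β-actin promoter and a chimeric β-actin/β-globin intron. This gives strong constitutive transcription in most mammalian cells. The first open reading frame is annotated as human CHRM3, the muscarinic M3 receptor from which the engineered hM3D is derived. DREADDs of this type respond to synthetic ligands and signal through Gq, leading to phosphoinositide turnover and calcium mobilisation. By name, a P2A self-cleaving peptide variant links the receptor to mCherry carrying a nuclear localisation signal, so expressing cells are marked by red nuclei. Neither the P2A nor the NLS is annotated separately. An EMCV IRES then drives translation of puromycin N-acetyltransferase from the same transcript, which ends at a bGH polyadenylation signal.

The annotated sequence comes from a partial NGS assembly of about 9.5 kb, slightly larger than the catalogued 9 kb. It shows a duplicated block of bGH/SV40/lac fragments that may be an assembly artefact. The associated publication concerns calcium transients, consistent with chemogenetic triggering of Gq signalling.
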