Features (pLannotate 1.2.2; 26 found; start..end, strand, type, name):
     30..458     -  rep_origin     f1 ori (sequence partly withheld): f1 bacteriophage origin of replication; arrow indicates direction of (+) strand synthesis
    463..618     -  CDS            lacZα (fragment): LacZα fragment of β-galactosidase; lacZ fragment
    626..644     +  promoter       T7 promoter: promoter for bacteriophage T7 RNA polymerase
   1011..1390    +  enhancer       CMV enhancer: human cytomegalovirus immediate early enhancer
   1392..1667    +  promoter       chicken β-actin promoter: No description available
   1668..2684    +  intron         chimeric intron: chimera between introns from chicken β-actin and rabbit β-globin
   2754..4523    +  CDS            CHRM3: ACM3_HUMAN - Experimental evidence at protein level: Swiss-Prot protein existence level 1. The muscarinic acetylcholine receptor mediates various cellular responses, including inhibition of adenylate cyclase, breakdown of phosphoinositides and modulation of potassium channels through the action of G proteins. Primary transducing effect is Pi turnover. From Homo sapiens (Human).
   4599..5300    +  CDS            mCherry: mCherry is a basic (constitutively fluorescent) red fluorescent protein published in 2004, derived from Discosoma sp.. It is reported to be a very rapidly-maturing monomer with low acid sensitivity.
   5427..5988    +  misc_feature   IRES: internal ribosome entry site (IRES) of the encephalomyocarditis virus (EMCV)
   5991..6590    +  CDS            PuroR: puromycin N-acetyltransferase; pac from Streptomyces alboniger; confers resistance to puromycin
   6623..6847    +  polyA_signal   bGH poly(A) signal: bovine growth hormone polyadenylation signal
   6851..6867    +  promoter       SV40 promoter (fragment): SV40 enhancer and early promoter
   6918..6934    -  protein_bind   lac operator: The lac repressor binds to the lac operator to inhibit transcription in E. coli. This inhibition can be relieved by adding lactose or isopropyl-β-D-thiogalactopyranoside (IPTG). lac repressor encoded by lacI
   6942..6972    -  promoter       lac promoter: promoter for the E. coli lac operon
   6987..7008    -  protein_bind   CAP binding site: CAP binding activates transcription in the presence of cAMP. E. coli catabolite activator protein
   7021..7113    -  CDS            lacI (fragment): lac repressor; lacI; The lac repressor binds to the lac operator to inhibit transcription in E. coli. This inhibition can be relieved by adding lactose or isopropyl-β-D-thiogalactopyranoside (IPTG).
   7115..7223    -  rep_origin     RSF ori (fragment): Plasmids containing the RSF 1030 origin of replication can be propagated in E. coli cells that contain additional plasmids with compatible origins.
   7281..7342    +  polyA_signal   bGH poly(A) signal (fragment): bovine growth hormone polyadenylation signal
   7346..7362    +  promoter       SV40 promoter (fragment): SV40 enhancer and early promoter
   7413..7429    -  protein_bind   lac operator: The lac repressor binds to the lac operator to inhibit transcription in E. coli. This inhibition can be relieved by adding lactose or isopropyl-β-D-thiogalactopyranoside (IPTG). lac repressor encoded by lacI
   7437..7467    -  promoter       lac promoter: promoter for the E. coli lac operon
   7482..7503    -  protein_bind   CAP binding site: CAP binding activates transcription in the presence of cAMP. E. coli catabolite activator protein
   7516..7608    -  CDS            lacI (fragment): lac repressor; lacI; The lac repressor binds to the lac operator to inhibit transcription in E. coli. This inhibition can be relieved by adding lactose or isopropyl-β-D-thiogalactopyranoside (IPTG).
   7791..8379    -  rep_origin     ori: high-copy-number ColE1/pMB1/pBR322/pUC origin of replication
   8550..9410    -  CDS            AmpR: β-lactamase; bla; confers resistance to ampicillin, carbenicillin, and related antibiotics
   9411..9515    -  promoter       AmpR promoter: bla
>Addgene plasmid #184714 | pPBpuro-hM3D-P2Av3-mCherryNLS | addgene full sequence | sequence record 362340 | Addgene Partial NGS Result
CTAAATTGTAAGCGTTAATATTTTGTTAAAATTCGCGTTAAATTTTTGTTAAATCAGCTCATTTTTTAAC
CAATAGGCCGAAATCGGCAAAATCCCTTATAAATCAAAAGAATAGACCGAGATAGGGT
[37 nt withheld, positions 129-165]
AAAGAACGTGGACTCCAACGTCAAAGG
[49 nt withheld, positions 193-241]
T
[91 nt withheld, positions 243-333]
G
[124 nt withheld, positions 335-458]
CCCATTCGCCATTCAGGCTGCGCAACTGTTGGGAAGGGCGATCGGTGCGGGCCTCTTCGCTATTACGCCA
GCTGGCGAAAGGGGGATGTGCTGCAAGGCGATTAAGTTGGGTAACGCCAGGGTTTTCCCAGTCACGACGT
TGTAAAACGACGGCCAGTGAGCGCGCGTAATACGACTCACTATAGGGCGAATTGGGGCGCGCCATTCTAG
ATTAACCCTAGAAAGATAGTCTGCGTAAAATTGACGCATGCATTCTTGAAATATTGCTCTCTCTTTCTAA
ATAGCGCGAATCCGTCGCTGTGCATTTAGGACATCTCAGTCGCCGCTTGGAGCTCCCGTGAGGCGTGCTT
GTCAATGCGGTAAGTGTCACTGATTTTGAACTATAACGACCGCGTGAGTCAAAATGACGCATGATTATCT
TTTACGTGACTTTTAAGATTTAACTCATACGATAATTATATTGTTATTTCATGTTCTACTTACGTGATAA
CTTATTATATATATATTTTCTTGTTATAGATATCAACTAGAATGCTAGCATGGGCCCATCTCGACATTGA
TTATTGACTAGTTATTAATAGTAATCAATTACGGGGTCATTAGTTCATAGCCCATATATGGAGTTCCGCG
TTACATAACTTACGGTAAATGGCCCGCCTGGCTGACCGCCCAACGACCCCCGCCCATTGACGTCAATAAT
GACGTATGTTCCCATAGTAACGCCAATAGGGACTTTCCATTGACGTCAATGGGTGGAGTATTTACGGTAA
ACTGCCCACTTGGCAGTACATCAAGTGTATCATATGCCAAGTACGCCCCCTATTGACGTCAATGACGGTA
AATGGCCCGCCTGGCATTATGCCCAGTACATGACCTTATGGGACTTTCCTACTTGGCAGTACATCTACGT
ATTAGTCATCGCTATTACCATGGTCGAGGTGAGCCCCACGTTCTGCTTCACTCTCCCCATCTCCCCCCCC
TCCCCACCCCCAATTTTGTATTTATTTATTTTTTAATTATTTTGTGCAGCGATGGGGGCGGGGGGGGGGG
GGGSGCGCGCCRGGSGGGGSGGGGSGGGGSGRGGGGSGGGGSGGGGSGRGGCGGAGAGGTGCGGCGGCAG
CCAATCAGAGCGGCGCGCTCCGAAAGTTTCCTTTTATGGCGAGGCGGCGGCGGCGGCGGCCCTATAAAAA
GCGAAGCGCGCGGCGGGCGGGAGTCGCTGCGCGCTGCCTTCGCCCCGTGCCCCGCTCCGCCGCCGCCTCG
CGCCGCCCGCCCCGGCTCTGACTGACCGCGTTACTCCCACAGGTGAGCGGGCGGGACGGCCCTTCTCCTC
CGGGCTGTAATTAGCGCTTGGTTTAATGACGGCTTGTTTCTTTTCTGTGGCTGCGTGAAAGCCTTGAGGG
GCTCCGGGAGGGCCCTTTGTGCGGGGGGAGCGGCTCGGGGGGTGCGTGCGTGTGTGTGTGCGTGGGGAGC
GCCGCGTGCGGCTCCGCGCTGCCCGGCGGCTGTGAGCGCTGCGGGCGCGGCGCGGGGCTTTGTGCGCTCC
GCAGTGTGCGCGAGGGGAGCGCGGCCGGGGGCGGTGCCCCGCGGTGCGGGGGGGGCTGCGAGGGGAACAA
AGGCTGCGTGCGGGGTGTGTGCGTGGGGGGGTGAGCAGGGGGTGTGGGCGCGTCGGTCGGGCTGCAACCC
CCCCTGCACCCCCCTCCCCGAGTTGCTGAGCACGGCCCGGCTTCGGGTGCGGGGCTCCGTACGGGGCGTG
GCGCGGGGCTCGCCGTGCCGGGCGGGGGGTGGCGGCAGGTGGGGGTGCCGGGCGGGGCGGGGCCGCCTCG
GGCCGGGGRGGGCTCGGGGGAGGGGCGCGGCGGCCCCCGGAGCGCCGGCGGCTGTCGAGGCGCGGCGAGC
CGCAGCCATTGCCTTTTATGGTAATCGTGCGAGAGGGCGCAGGGACTTCCTTTGTCCCAAATCTGTGCGG
AGCCGAAATCTGGGAGGCGCCGCCGCACCCCCTCTAGCGGGCGCGGGGCGAAGCGGTGCGGCGCCGGCAG
GAAGGAAATGGGCGGGGAGGGCCTTCGTGCGTCGCCGCGCCGCCGTCCCCTTCTCCCTCTCCAGCCTCGG
GGCTGTCCGCGGGGGGACGGCTGCCTTCGGGGGGGACGGGGCAGGGCGGGGTTCGGCTTCTGGCGTGTGA
CCGGCGGCTCTAGAGCCTCTGCTAACCATGTTCATGCCTTCTTCTTTTTCCTACAGCTCCTGGGCAACGT
GCTGGTTATTGTGCTGTCTCATCATTTTGGCAAAGAATTGGGATCCGAATTCACCATGACCTTGCACAAT
AACAGTACAACCTCGCCTTTGTTTCCAAACATCAGCTCCTCCTGGATACACAGCCCCTCCGATGCAGGGC
TGCCCCCGGGAACCGTCACTCATTTCGGCAGCTACAATGTTTCTCGAGCAGCTGGCAATTTCTCCTCTCC
AGACGGTACCACCGATGACCCTCTGGGAGGTCATACCGTCTGGCAAGTGGTCTTCATCGCTTTCTTAACG
GGCATCCTGGCCTTGGTGACCATCATCGGCAACATCCTGGTAATTGTGTCATTTAAGGTCAACAAGCAGC
TGAAGACGGTCAACAACTACTTCCTCTTAAGCCTGGCCTGTGCCGATCTGATTATCGGGGTCATTTCAAT
GAATCTGTTTACGACCTACATCATCATGAATCGATGGGCCTTAGGGAACTTGGCCTGTGACCTCTGGCTT
GCCATTGACTGCGTAGCCAGCAATGCCTCTGTTATGAATCTTCTGGTCATCAGCTTTGACAGATACTTTT
CCATCACGAGGCCGCTCACGTACCGAGCCAAACGAACAACAAAGAGAGCCGGTGTGATGATCGGTCTGGC
TTGGGTCATCTCCTTTGTCCTTTGGGCTCCTGCCATCTTGTTCTGGCAATACTTTGTTGGAAAGAGAACT
GTGCCTCCGGGAGAGTGCTTCATTCAGTTCCTCAGTGAGCCCACCATTACTTTTGGCACAGCCATCGCTG
GTTTTTATATGCCTGTCACCATTATGACTATTTTATACTGGAGGATCTATAAGGAAACTGAAAAGCGTAC
CAAAGAGCTTGCTGGCCTGCAAGCCTCTGGGACAGAGGCAGAGACAGAAAACTTTGTCCACCCCACGGGC
AGTTCTCGAAGCTGCAGCAGTTACGAACTTCAACAGCAAAGCATGAAACGCTCCAACAGGAGGAAGTATG
GCCGCTGCCACTTCTGGTTCACAACCAAGAGCTGGAAACCCAGCTCCGAGCAGATGGACCAAGACCACAG
CAGCAGTGACAGTTGGAACAACAATGATGCTGCTGCCTCCCTGGAGAACTCCGCCTCCTCCGACGAGGAG
GACATTGGCTCCGAGACGAGAGCCATCTACTCCATCGTGCTCAAGCTTCCGGGTCACAGCACCATCCTCA
ACTCCACCAAGTTACCCTCATCGGACAACCTGCAGGTGCCTGAGGAGGAGCTGGGGATGGTGGACTTGGA
GAGGAAAGCCGACAAGCTGCAGGCCCAGAAGAGCGTGGACGATGGAGGCAGTTTTCCAAAAAGCTTCTCC
AAGCTTCCCATCCAGCTAGAGTCAGCCGTGGACACAGCTAAGACTTCTGACGTCAACTCCTCAGTGGGTA
AGAGCACGGCCACTCTACCTCTGTCCTTCAAGGAAGCCACTCTGGCCAAGAGGTTTGCTCTGAAGACCAG
AAGTCAGATCACTAAGCGGAAAAGGATGTCCCTGGTCAAGGAGAAGAAAGCGGCCCAGACCCTCAGTGCG
ATCTTGCTTGCCTTCATCATCACTTGGACCCCATACAACATCATGGTTCTGGTGAACACCTTTTGTGACA
GCTGCATACCCAAAACCTTTTGGAATCTGGGCTACTGGCTGTGCTACATCAACAGCACCGTGAACCCCGT
GTGCTATGCTCTGTGCAACAAAACATTCAGAACCACTTTCAAGATGCTGCTGCTGTGCCAGTGTGACAAA
AAAAAGAGGCGCAAGCAGCAGTACCAGCAGAGACAGTCGGTCATTTTTCACAAGCGCGCACCCGAGCAGG
CCTTGGGCAGCGGCGCGACGAATTTTAGTCTACTGAAACAAGCGGGAGACGTGGAGGAAAACCCTGGACC
TGGCGGCCGCATGGTGAGCAAGGGCGAGGAGGATAACATGGCCATCATCAAGGAGTTCATGCGCTTCAAG
GTGCACATGGAGGGCTCCGTGAACGGCCACGAGTTCGAGATCGAGGGCGAGGGCGAGGGCCGCCCCTACG
AGGGCACCCAGACCGCCAAGCTGAAGGTGACCAAGGGTGGCCCCCTGCCCTTCGCCTGGGACATCCTGTC
CCCTCAGTTCATGTACGGCTCCAAGGCCTACGTGAAGCACCCCGCCGACATCCCCGACTACTTGAAGCTG
TCCTTCCCCGAGGGCTTCAAGTGGGAGCGCGTGATGAACTTCGAGGACGGCGGCGTGGTGACCGTGACCC
AGGACTCCTCCCTGCAGGACGGCGAGTTCATCTACAAGGTGAAGCTGCGCGGCACCAACTTCCCCTCCGA
CGGCCCCGTAATGCAGAAGAAGACCATGGGCTGGGAGGCCTCCTCCGAGCGGATGTACCCCGAGGACGGC
GCCCTGAAGGGCGAGATCAAGCAGAGGCTGAAGCTGAAGGACGGCGGCCACTACGACGCTGAGGTCAAGA
CCACCTACAAGGCCAAGAAGCCCGTGCAGCTGCCCGGCGCCTACAACGTCAACATCAAGTTGGACATCAC
CTCCCACAACGAGGACTACACCATCGTGGAACAGTACGAACGCGCCGAGGGCCGCCACTCCACTCTCGGC
ATGGACGAGCTGTCTAGACCTAAGAAGAAGCGTAAGGTGCCTAAGAAGAAGCGTAAGGTGTAAGGATCCG
TCGACGGCCGCTCTAGAGTCAACTAACTTAAGCTAGCAACGGTTTCCCTCTAGCGGGATCAATTCCGCCC
CCCCCCCCTAACGTTACTGGCCGAAGCCGCTTGGAATAAGGCCGGTGTGCGTTTGTCTATATGTTATTTT
CCACCATATTGCCGTCTTTTGGCAATGTGAGGGCCCGGAAACCTGGCCCTGTCTTCTTGACGAGCATTCC
TAGGGGTCTTTCCCCTCTCGCCAAAGGAATGCAAGGTCTGTTGAATGTCGTGAAGGAAGCAGTTCCTCTG
GAAGCTTCTTGAAGACAAACAACGTCTGTAGCGACCCTTTGCAGGCAGCGGAACCCCCCACCTGGCGACA
GGTGCCTCTGCGGCCAAAAGCCACGTGTATAAGATACACCTGCAAAGGCGGCACAACCCCAGTGCCACGT
TGTGAGTTGGATAGTTGTGGAAAGAGTCAAATGGCTCTCCTCAAGCGTATTCAACAAGGGGCTGAAGGAT
GCCCAGAAGGTACCCCATTGTATGGGATCTGATCTGGGGCCTCGGTGCACATGCTTTACATGTGTTTAGT
CGAGGTTAAAAAAACGTCTAGGCCCCCCGAACCACGGGGACGTGGTTTTCCTTTGAAAAACACGATAATA
CCATGACCGAGTACAAGCCCACGGTGCGCCTCGCCACCCGCGACGACGTCCCCAGGGCCGTACGCACCCT
CGCCGCCGCGTTCGCCGACTACCCCGCCACGCGCCACACCGTCGATCCGGACCGCCACATCGAGCGGGTC
ACCGAGCTGCAAGAACTCTTCCTCACGCGCGTCGGGCTCGACATCGGCAAGGTGTGGGTCGCGGACGACG
GCGCCGCGGTGGCGGTCTGGACCACGCCGGAGAGCGTCGAAGCGGGGGCGGTGTTCGCCGAGATCGGCCC
GCGCATGGCCGAGTTGAGCGGTTCCCGGCTGGCCGCGCAGCAACAGATGGAAGGCCTCCTGGCGCCGCAC
CGGCCCAAGGAGCCCGCGTGGTTCCTGGCCACCGTCGGCGTCTCGCCCGACCACCAGGGCAAGGGTCTGG
GCAGCGCCGTCGTGCTCCCCGGAGTGGAGGCGGCCGAGCGCGCCGGGGTGCCCGCCTTCCTGGAGACCTC
CGCGCCCCGCAACCTCCCCTTCTACGAGCGGCTCGGCTTCACCGTCACCGCCGACGTCGAGGTGCCCGAA
GGACCGCGCACCTGGTGCATGACCCGCAAGCCCGGTGCCTGATCGATGATCTAGAGCTCGCTGATCAGCC
TCGACTGTGCCTTCTAGTTGCCAGCCATCTGTTGTTTGCCCCTCCCCCGTGCCTTCCTTGACCCTGGAAG
GTGCCACTCCCACTGTCCTTTCCTAATAAAATGAGGAAATTGCATCGCATTGTCTGAGTAGGTGTCATTC
TATTCTGGGGGGTGGGGTGGGGCAGGACAGCAAGGGGGAGGATTGGGAAGACAATAGCAGGCATGCTGGG
GATGCGGTGGGCTCTATGGCTTCTGAGGCGGAAAGAACCTGCAGCCCAAGCTTGGCGTAATCATGGTCAT
AGCTGTTTCCTGTGTGAAATTGTTATCCGCTCACAATTCCACACAACATACGAGCCGGAAGCATAAAGTG
TAAAGCCTGGGGTGCCTAATGAGTGAGCTAACTCACATTAATTGCGTTGCGCTCACTGCCCGCTTTCCAG
TCGGGAAACCTGTCGTGCCAGCTGCATTAATGAATCGGCCAACGCGCGGGGAGAGGCGGTTTGCGTATTG
GGCGCTCTTCCGCTTCCTCGCTCACTGACTCGCTGCGCTCGGTCGTTCGGCTGCGGCGAGCGGTATCAGC
TCACTCAAAGGCGGTAATACGGTTATCCACAGAATCAGGGGATAACGCAKRWAMRRACCGATAAAACACA
TGCGTCAATTTTACGCATGATTATCTTTARSGCAGCAAGGGGGAGGATTGGGAAGACAATAGCAGGCATG
CTGGGGATGCGGTGGGCTCTATGGCTTCTGAGGCGGAAAGAACCTGCAGCCCAAGCTTGGCGTAATCATG
GTCATAGCTGTTTCCTGTGTGAAATTGTTATCCGCTCACAATTCCACACAACATACGAGCCGGAAGCATA
AAGTGTAAAGCCTGGGGTGCCTAATGAGTGAGCTAACTCACATTAATTGCGTTGCGCTCACTGCCCGCTT
TCCAGTCGGGAAACCTGTCGTGCCAGCTGCATTAATGAATCGGCCAACGCGCGGGGAGAGGCGGTTTGCG
TATTGGGCGCTCTTCCGCTTCCTCGCTCACTGACTCGCTGCGCTCGGTCGTTCGGCTGCGGCGAGCGGTA
TCAGCTCACTCAAAGGCGGTAATACGGTTATCCACAGAATCAGGGGATAACGCAGGAAAGAACATGTGAG
CAAAAGGCCAGCAAAAGGCCAGGAACCGTAAAAAGGCCGCGTTGCTGGCGTTTTTCCATAGGCTCCGCCC
CCCTGACGAGCATCACAAAAATCGACGCTCAAGTCAGAGGTGGCGAAACCCGACAGGACTATAAAGATAC
CAGGCGTTTCCCCCTGGAAGCTCCCTCGTGCGCTCTCCTGTTCCGACCCTGCCGCTTACCGGATACCTGT
CCGCCTTTCTCCCTTCGGGAAGCGTGGCGCTTTCTCATAGCTCACGCTGTAGGTATCTCAGTTCGGTGTA
GGTCGTTCGCTCCAAGCTGGGCTGTGTGCACGAACCCCCCGTTCAGCCCGACCGCTGCGCCTTATCCGGT
AACTATCGTCTTGAGTCCAACCCGGTAAGACACGACTTATCGCCACTGGCAGCAGCCACTGGTAACAGGA
TTAGCAGAGCGAGGTATGTAGGCGGTGCTACAGAGTTCTTGAAGTGGTGGCCTAACTACGGCTACACTAG
AAGAACAGTATTTGGTATCTGCGCTCTGCTGAAGCCAGTTACCTTCGGAAAAAGAGTTGGTAGCTCTTGA
TCCGGCAAACAAACCACCGCTGGTAGCGGTGGTTTTTTTGTTTGCAAGCAGCAGATTACGCGCAGAAAAA
AAGGATCTCAAGAAGATCCTTTGATCTTTTCTACGGGGTCTGACGCTCAGTGGAACGAAAACTCACGTTA
AGGGATTTTGGTCATGAGATTATCAAAAAGGATCTTCACCTAGATCCTTTTAAATTAAAAATGAAGTTTT
AAATCAATCTAAAGTATATATGAGTAAACTTGGTCTGACAGTTACCAATGCTTAATCAGTGAGGCACCTA
TCTCAGCGATCTGTCTATTTCGTTCATCCATAGTTGCCTGACTCCCCGTCGTGTAGATAACTACGATACG
GGAGGGCTTACCATCTGGCCCCAGTGCTGCAATGATACCGCGAGACCCACGCTCACCGGCTCCAGATTTA
TCAGCAATAAACCAGCCAGCCGGAAGGGCCGAGCGCAGAAGTGGTCCTGCAACTTTATCCGCCTCCATCC
AGTCTATTAATTGTTGCCGGGAAGCTAGAGTAAGTAGTTCGCCAGTTAATAGTTTGCGCAACGTTGTTGC
CATTGCTACAGGCATCGTGGTGTCACGCTCGTCGTTTGGTATGGCTTCATTCAGCTCCGGTTCCCAACGA
TCAAGGCGAGTTACATGATCCCCCATGTTGTGCAAAAAAGCGGTTAGCTCCTTCGGTCCTCCGATCGTTG
TCAGAAGTAAGTTGGCCGCAGTGTTATCACTCATGGTTATGGCAGCACTGCATAATTCTCTTACTGTCAT
GCCATCCGTAAGATGCTTTTCTGTGACTGGTGAGTACTCAACCAAGTCATTCTGAGAATAGTGTATGCGG
CGACCGAGTTGCTCTTGCCCGGCGTCAATACGGGATAATACCGCGCCACATAGCAGAACTTTAAAAGTGC
TCATCATTGGAAAACGTTCTTCGGGGCGAAAACTCTCAAGGATCTTACCGCTGTTGAGATCCAGTTCGAT
GTAACCCACTCGTGCACCCAACTGATCTTCAGCATCTTTTACTTTCACCAGCGTTTCTGGGTGAGCAAAA
ACAGGAAGGCAAAATGCCGCAAAAAAGGGAATAAGGGCGACACGGAAATGTTGAATACTCATACTCTTCC
TTTTTCAATATTATTGAAGCATTTATCAGGGTTATTGTCTCATGAGCGGATACATATTTGAATGTATTTA
GAAAAATAAACAAATAGGGGTTCCGCGCACATTTCCCCGAAAAGTGCCAC
